Addgene plasmid #23214: Su9-EGFP
Depositing lab: David Chan. Depositing organization: California Institute of Technology. Publication: Mitofusins Mfn1 and Mfn2 coordinately regulate mitochondrial fusion and are essential for embryonic development. Chen H, Detmer SA, Ewald AJ, Griffin EE, Fraser SE, Chan DC. J Cell Biol. 2003 Jan 20. 160(2):189-200. 10.1083/jcb.200211046 PubMed 12527753.
Backbone
  Vector backbone: Unknown
  Backbone size w/o insert (bp): 5000
  Vector type: Mammalian Expression
Growth in bacteria
  Bacterial resistance: Kanamycin, 50 μg/mL
  Growth temperature: 37°C
  Growth strain: DH5alpha
  Copy number: Unknown
Gene/Insert
  Gene/Insert name: Subunit 9 of the F0-ATPase
  Mutation: contains AA 1-69 of subunit 9
  Tag / fusion protein: EGFP (C terminal on insert)
  Cloning method: Restriction Enzyme
  Sequencing primers: 5′ CMV-F
Terms and licenses: Academic/Nonprofit Terms; Industry Terms: Not Available to Industry
How to cite: Su9-EGFP was a gift from David Chan (Addgene plasmid # 23214 ; http://n2t.net/addgene:23214 ; RRID:Addgene_23214)
