[The description below was written by a language model from this plasmid's Addgene catalogue record and pLannotate feature annotations shown in this document.]
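Description:
Su9-EGFP is a mammalian expression plasmid of about 4.9 kb that produces a mitochondrially targeted green fluorescent protein. The catalogue lists the backbone as unknown. The annotated features show a human CMV immediate-early enhancer and promoter, followed by a remnant of a multiple cloning site, the fusion coding sequence and an SV40 polyadenylation signal. Propagation in E. coli relies on a high-copy ColE1/pUC-type origin, and an f1 origin is also present. A single NeoR/KanR gene (Tn5 aminoglycoside phosphotransferase) sits behind tandem bacterial (bla) and SV40 early promoters and ends in an HSV TK poly(A) signal. It therefore gives kanamycin resistance in bacteria and could support G418 selection in mammalian cells. Short fragments annotated as ble, SV40 large T antigen and bGH poly(A) appear to be incidental partial matches rather than functional elements.

The insert encodes amino acids 1–69 of subunit 9 of the F0-ATPase, which the feature table matches to the Neurospora crassa ATP9 protein. It is fused in frame at its C-terminus to mammalian codon-optimized EGFP. This N-terminal segment of subunit 9 is a widely used mitochondrial presequence that directs import of attached proteins into the mitochondrial matrix, so the fusion labels mitochondria with green fluorescence in transfected cells. The associated publication concerns mitofusin-dependent mitochondrial fusion, which is consistent with use of the construct as a live-cell marker for visualizing mitochondrial morphology, distribution and dynamics. The record does not spell out specific applications beyond this.
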