Features (pLannotate 1.2.2; 15 found; start..end, strand, type, name):
     61..364     +  enhancer       CMV enhancer: human cytomegalovirus immediate early enhancer
    365..568     +  promoter       CMV promoter: human cytomegalovirus (CMV) immediate early promoter
    591..634     +  misc_feature   MCS (fragment): multiple cloning site
    638..865     +  CDS            oli (fragment): ATP9_NEUCR - Also known as atp-9, atp9, prl-1. Experimental evidence at protein level: Swiss-Prot protein existence level 1. Mitochondrial membrane ATP synthase (F(1)F(0) ATP synthase or Complex V) produces ATP from ADP in the presence of a proton gradient across the membrane which is generated by electron transport complexes of the respiratory chain. F-type ATPases consist of two structural domains, F(1) - containing the extramembraneous catalytic core and F(0) - containing the membrane proton channel, linked together by a central stalk and a peripheral stalk. During catalysis, ATP synthesis
    860..1579    +  CDS            EGFP: the original enhanced GFP (Yang et al., 1996) mammalian codon-optimized
   1596..1679    +  CDS            large T antigen (fragment): large T antigen from SV40 (simian virus 40)
   1702..1823    +  polyA_signal   SV40 poly(A) signal: SV40 polyadenylation signal
   1857..2285    -  rep_origin     f1 ori (sequence partly withheld): f1 bacteriophage origin of replication; arrow indicates direction of (+) strand synthesis
   2312..2416    +  promoter       AmpR promoter: bla
   2418..2775    +  promoter       SV40 promoter: SV40 enhancer and early promoter
   2810..3604    +  CDS            NeoR/KanR: aminoglycoside phosphotransferase from Tn5; aph(3')-II (or nptII); confers resistance to neomycin, kanamycin, and G418 (Geneticin®)
   3625..3777    +  CDS            ble (fragment): BLE_KLEPN - Experimental evidence at protein level: Swiss-Prot protein existence level 1. Binding protein with a strong affinity to the bleomycin family of antibiotics. Binds to CL990; an antimitotic-antibiotic compound. From Klebsiella pneumoniae.
   3836..3883    +  polyA_signal   HSV TK poly(A) signal: herpes simplex virus thymidine kinase polyadenylation signal (Cole and Stacy, 1985)
   3974..3990    -  polyA_signal   bGH poly(A) signal (fragment): bovine growth hormone polyadenylation signal
   4212..4800    +  rep_origin     ori: high-copy-number ColE1/pMB1/pBR322/pUC origin of replication
>Addgene plasmid #23214 | Su9-EGFP | depositor full sequence | sequence record 10631 | Author sequence
TAGTTATTAATAGTAATCAATTACGGGGTCATTAGTTCATAGCCCATATATGGAGTTCCGCGTTACATAA
CTTACGGTAAATGGCCCGCCTGGCTGACCGCCCAACGACCCCCGCCCATTGACGTCAATAATGACGTATG
TTCCCATAGTAACGCCAATAGGGACTTTCCATTGACGTCAATGGGTGGAGTATTTACGGTAAACTGCCCA
CTTGGCAGTACATCAAGTGTATCATATGCCAAGTACGCCCCCTATTGACGTCAATGACGGTAAATGGCCC
GCCTGGCATTATGCCCAGTACATGACCTTATGGGACTTTCCTACTTGGCAGTACATCTACGTATTAGTCA
TCGCTATTACCATGGTGATGCGGTTTTGGCAGTACATCAATGGGCGTGGATAGCGGTTTGACTCACGGGG
ATTTCCAAGTCTCCACCCCATTGACGTCAATGGGAGTTTGTTTTGGCACCAAAATCAACGGGACTTTCCA
AAATGTCGTAACAACTCCGCCCCATTGACGCAAATGGGCGGTAGGCGTGTACGGTGGGAGGTCTATATAA
GCAGAGCTGGTTTAGTGAACCGTCAGATCCGCTAGCGCTACCGGACTCAGATCTCGAGCTCAAGCTTCGA
ATTCACCATGGCCTCCACTCGTGTCCTCGCCTCTCGCCTGGCCTCCCGGATGGCTGCTTCCGCCAAGGTT
GCCCGCCCTGCTGTCCGCGTTGCTCAGGTCAGCAAGCGCACCATCCAGACTGGCTCCCCCCTCCAGACCC
TCAAGCGCACCCAGATGACCTCCATCGTCAACGCCACCACCCGCCAGGCTTTCCAGAAGCGCGCCTACTC
TTCCGGATCCATCGCCACCATGGTGAGCAAGGGCGAGGAGCTGTTCACCGGGGTGGTGCCCATCCTGGTC
GAGCTGGACGGCGACGTAAACGGCCACAAGTTCAGCGTGTCCGGCGAGGGCGAGGGCGATGCCACCTACG
GCAAGCTGACCCTGAAGTTCATCTGCACCACCGGCAAGCTGCCCGTGCCCTGGCCCACCCTCGTGACCAC
CCTGACCTACGGCGTGCAGTGCTTCAGCCGCTACCCCGACCACATGAAGCAGCACGACTTCTTCAAGTCC
GCCATGCCCGAAGGCTACGTCCAGGAGCGCACCATCTTCTTCAAGGACGACGGCAACTACAAGACCCGCG
CCGAGGTGAAGTTCGAGGGCGACACCCTGGTGAACCGCATCGAGCTGAAGGGCATCGACTTCAAGGAGGA
CGGCAACATCCTGGGGCACAAGCTGGAGTACAACTACAACAGCCACAACGTCTATATCATGGCCGACAAG
CAGAAGAACGGCATCAAGGTGAACTTCAAGATCCGCCACAACATCGAGGACGGCAGCGTGCAGCTCGCCG
ACCACTACCAGCAGAACACCCCCATCGGCGACGGCCCCGTGCTGCTGCCCGACAACCACTACCTGAGCAC
CCAGTCCGCCCTGAGCAAAGACCCCAACGAGAAGCGCGATCACATGGTCCTGCTGGAGTTCGTGACCGCC
GCCGGGATCACTCTCGGCATGGACGAGCTGTACAAGTAAAGCGGCCGCGACTCTAGATCATAATCAGCCA
TACCACATTTGTAGAGGTTTTACTTGCTTTAAAAAACCTCCCACACCTCCCCCTGAACCTGAAACATAAA
ATGAATGCAATTGTTGTTGTTAACTTGTTTATTGCAGCTTATAATGGTTACAAATAAAGCAATAGCATCA
CAAATTTCACAAATAAAGCATTTTTTTCACTGCATTCTAGTTGTGGTTTGTCCAAACTCATCAATGTATC
TTAAGGCGTAAATTGTAAGCGTTAATATTTTGTTAAAATTCGCGTTAAATTTTTGTTAAATCAGCTCATT
TTTTAACCAATAGGCCGAAATCGGCAAAATCCCTTATAAATCAAAAGAATAGACCGAGATAGGGT
[37 nt withheld, positions 1956-1992]
AAAGAACGTGGACTCCAACGTCAAAGG
[49 nt withheld, positions 2020-2068]
T
[91 nt withheld, positions 2070-2160]
G
[124 nt withheld, positions 2162-2285]
CAGGTGGCACTTTTCGGGGAAATGTGCGCGGAACCCCTATTTGTTTATTTTTCTAAATACATTCAAATAT
GTATCCGCTCATGAGACAATAACCCTGATAAATGCTTCAATAATATTGAAAAAGGAAGAGTCCTGAGGCG
GAAAGAACCAGCTGTGGAATGTGTGTCAGTTAGGGTGTGGAAAGTCCCCAGGCTCCCCAGCAGGCAGAAG
TATGCAAAGCATGCATCTCAATTAGTCAGCAACCAGGTGTGGAAAGTCCCCAGGCTCCCCAGCAGGCAGA
AGTATGCAAAGCATGCATCTCAATTAGTCAGCAACCATAGTCCCGCCCCTAACTCCGCCCATCCCGCCCC
TAACTCCGCCCAGTTCCGCCCATTCTCCGCCCCATGGCTGACTAATTTTTTTTATTTATGCAGAGGCCGA
GGCCGCCTCGGCCTCTGAGCTATTCCAGAAGTAGTGAGGAGGCTTTTTTGGAGGCCTAGGCTTTTGCAAA
GATCGATCAAGAGACAGGATGAGGATCGTTTCGCATGATTGAACAAGATGGATTGCACGCAGGTTCTCCG
GCCGCTTGGGTGGAGAGGCTATTCGGCTATGACTGGGCACAACAGACAATCGGCTGCTCTGATGCCGCCG
TGTTCCGGCTGTCAGCGCAGGGGCGCCCGGTTCTTTTTGTCAAGACCGACCTGTCCGGTGCCCTGAATGA
ACTGCAAGACGAGGCAGCGCGGCTATCGTGGCTGGCCACGACGGGCGTTCCTTGCGCAGCTGTGCTCGAC
GTTGTCACTGAAGCGGGAAGGGACTGGCTGCTATTGGGCGAAGTGCCGGGGCAGGATCTCCTGTCATCTC
ACCTTGCTCCTGCCGAGAAAGTATCCATCATGGCTGATGCAATGCGGCGGCTGCATACGCTTGATCCGGC
TACCTGCCCATTCGACCACCAAGCGAAACATCGCATCGAGCGAGCACGTACTCGGATGGAAGCCGGTCTT
GTCGATCAGGATGATCTGGACGAAGAGCATCAGGGGCTCGCGCCAGCCGAACTGTTCGCCAGGCTCAAGG
CGAGCATGCCCGACGGCGAGGATCTCGTCGTGACCCATGGCGATGCCTGCTTGCCGAATATCATGGTGGA
AAATGGCCGCTTTTCTGGATTCATCGACTGTGGCCGGCTGGGTGTGGCGGACCGCTATCAGGACATAGCG
TTGGCTACCCGTGATATTGCTGAAGAGCTTGGCGGCGAATGGGCTGACCGCTTCCTCGTGCTTTACGGTA
TCGCCGCTCCCGATTCGCAGCGCATCGCCTTCTATCGCCTTCTTGACGAGTTCTTCTGAGCGGGACTCTG
GGGTTCGAAATGACCGACCAAGCGACGCCCAACCTGCCATCACGAGATTTCGATTCCACCGCCGCCTTCT
ATGAAAGGTTGGGCTTCGGAATCGTTTTCCGGGACGCCGGCTGGATGATCCTCCAGCGCGGGGATCTCAT
GCTGGAGTTCTTCGCCCACCCTAGGGGGAGGCTAACTGAAACACGGAAGGAGACAATACCGGAAGGAACC
CGCGCTATGACGGCAATAAAAAGACAGAATAAAACGCACGGTGTTGGGTCGTTTGTTCATAAACGCGGGG
TTCGGTCCCAGGGCTGGCACTCTGTCGATACCCCACCGAGACCCCATTGGGGCCAATACGCCCGCGTTTC
TTCCTTTTCCCCACCCCACCCCCCAAGTTCGGGTGAAGGCCCAGGGCTCGCAGCCAACGTCGGGGCGGCA
GGCCCTGCCATAGCCTCAGGTTACTCATATATACTTTAGATTGATTTAAAACTTCATTTTTAATTTAAAA
GGATCTAGGTGAAGATCCTTTTTGATAATCTCATGACCAAAATCCCTTAACGTGAGTTTTCGTTCCACTG
AGCGTCAGACCCCGTAGAAAAGATCAAAGGATCTTCTTGAGATCCTTTTTTTCTGCGCGTAATCTGCTGC
TTGCAAACAAAAAAACCACCGCTACCAGCGGTGGTTTGTTTGCCGGATCAAGAGCTACCAACTCTTTTTC
CGAAGGTAACTGGCTTCAGCAGAGCGCAGATACCAAATACTGTCCTTCTAGTGTAGCCGTAGTTAGGCCA
CCACTTCAAGAACTCTGTAGCACCGCCTACATACCTCGCTCTGCTAATCCTGTTACCAGTGGCTGCTGCC
AGTGGCGATAAGTCGTGTCTTACCGGGTTGGACTCAAGACGATAGTTACCGGATAAGGCGCAGCGGTCGG
GCTGAACGGGGGGTTCGTGCACACAGCCCAGCTTGGAGCGAACGACCTACACCGAACTGAGATACCTACA
GCGTGAGCTATGAGAAAGCGCCACGCTTCCCGAAGGGAGAAAGGCGGACAGGTATCCGGTAAGCGGCAGG
GTCGGAACAGGAGAGCGCACGAGGGAGCTTCCAGGGGGAAACGCCTGGTATCTTTATAGTCCTGTCGGGT
TTCGCCACCTCTGACTTGAGCGTCGATTTTTGTGATGCTCGTCAGGGGGGCGGAGCCTATGGAAAAACGC
CAGCAACGCGGCCTTTTTACGGTTCCTGGCCTTTTGCTGGCCTTTTGCTCACATGTTCTTTCCTGCGTTA
TCCCCTGATTCTGTGGATAACCGTATTACCGCCATGCAT
