>Addgene plasmid #23214 | Su9-EGFP | addgene partial sequence | sequence record 29070 | 23214 with EGFP-N
CNCCGGGTANGCTCTCGCCCTTGCTCACCATGGTGGCGATGGATCCGGAAGAGTAGGCGCGCTTCTGGAA
AGCCTGGCGGGTGGTGGCGTTGACGATGGAGGTCATCTGGGTGCGCTTGAGGGTCTGGAGGGGGGAGCCA
GTCTGGATGGTGCGCTTGCTGACCTGAGCAACGCGGACAGCAGGGCGGGCAACCTTGGCGGAAGCAGCCA
TCCGGGAGGCCAGGCGAGAGGCGAGGACACGAGTGGAGGCCATGGTGAATTCGAAGCTTGAGCTCGAGAT
CTGAGTCCGGTAGCGCTAGCGGATCTGACGGTTCACTAAACCAGCTCTGCTTATATAGACCTCCCACCGT
ACACGCCTACCGCCCATTTGCGTCAATGGGGCGGAGTTGTTACGACATTTTGGAAAGTCCCGTTGATTTT
GGTGCCAAAACAAACTCCCATTGACGTCAATGGGGTGGAGACTTGGAAATCCCCGTGAGTCAAACCGCTA
TCCACGCCCATTGATGTACTGCCAAAACCGCATCACCATGGTAATAGCGATGACTAATACGTAGATGTAC
TGCCAAGTAGGAAAGTCCCATAAGGTCATGTACTGGGCATAATGCCAGGCGGGCCATTTACCGTCATTGA
CGTCAATAGGGGGCGTACTTGGCATATGATACACTTGATGTACTGCCAAGTGGGCAGTTTACCGTAAATA
CTCCACCCATTGACGTCAAAACNCCCNGTTGTTGTTTAAAN
